Addgene plasmid #230208: AiP12351 - pAAV-AiE0082h-minRho-SYFP2-10aa-H2B-WPRE3-BGHpA (Alias: CN2351)
Purpose: AiE0082h is an enhancer sequence, designed to drive AAV-mediated transgene expression in specific populations of brain cells
Depositing lab: Allen Institute for Brain Science & Boaz Levi. Depositing organization: Allen Institute. Publication: A suite of enhancer AAVs and transgenic mouse lines for genetic access to cortical cell types. Ben-Simon Y, Hooper M, Narayan S, Daigle TL, Dwivedi D, Way SW, Oster A, Stafford DA, Mich JK, Taormina MJ, Martinez RA, Opitz-Araya X, Roth JR, Alexander JR, Allen S, Amster A, Arbuckle J, Ayala A, Baker PM, Bakken TE, Barcelli T, Barta S, Bendrick J, Bertagnolli D, Bielstein C, Bishwakarma P, Bowlus J, Boyer G, Brouner K, Casian B, Casper T, Chakka AB, Chakrabarty R, Chance RK, Chavan S, Clark M, Colbert K, Collman F, Daniel S, Departee M, DiValentin P, Donadio N, Dotson N, Egdorf T, Fliss T, Gabitto M, Garcia J, Gary A, Gasperini M, Gloe J, Goldy J, Gore BB, Graybuck L, Greisman N, Haeseleer F, Halterman C, Haradon Z, Hastings SD, Helback O, Ho W, Hockemeyer D, Huang C, Huff S, Hunker A, Johansen N, Jones D, Juneau Z, Kalmbach B, Kannan M, Khem S, Kussick E, Kutsal R, Larsen R, Lee C, Lee AY, Leibly M, Lenz GH, Li S, Liang E, Lusk N, Madigan Z, Malloy J, Malone J, McCue R, Melchor J, Mollenkopf T, Moosman S, Morin E, Newman D, Ng L, Ngo K, Omstead V, Otto S, Oyama A, Pena N, Pham T, Phillips E, Pom CA, Potekhina L, Ransford S, Ray PL, Rette D, Reynoldson C, Rimorin C, Rocha D, Ruiz A, Sanchez REA, Sawyer L, Sedeno-Cortes A, Sevigny JP, Shapovalova N, Shepard N, Shulga L, Sigler AR, Siverts L, Soliman S, Somasundaram S, Staats B, Stewart K, Szelenyi E, Tieu M, Trader C, Tran A, van Velthoven CTJ, Walker M, Wang Y, Weed N, Wirthlin M, Wood T, Wynalda B, Yao Z, Zhou T, Ariza J, Dee N, Reding M, Ronellenfitch K, Mufti S, Sunkin SM, Smith KA, Esposito L, Waters J, Thyagarajan B, Yao S, Lein ES, Zeng H, Levi BP, Ngai J, Ting JT, Tasic B. Cell. 2025 May 16:S0092-8674(25)00513-6. doi: 10.1016/j.cell.2025.05.002. PubMed 40403729.
Backbone
  Vector backbone: pAAV2
  Vector type: AAV
Growth in bacteria
  Bacterial resistance: Ampicillin, 100 μg/mL
  Growth temperature: 37°C
  Growth strain: NEB Stable
  Copy number: High Copy
Gene/Insert
  Gene/Insert name: SYFP2
  Species: Synthetic
  Promoter: minRho
  Cloning method: Gibson Cloning
Terms and licenses: Academic/Nonprofit Terms; Industry Terms: Not Available to Industry
How to cite: AiP12351 - pAAV-AiE0082h-minRho-SYFP2-10aa-H2B-WPRE3-BGHpA (Alias: CN2351) was a gift from Allen Institute for Brain Science & Boaz Levi (Addgene plasmid # 230208 ; http://n2t.net/addgene:230208 ; RRID:Addgene_230208)
