[The description below was written by a language model from this plasmid's Addgene catalogue record and pLannotate feature annotations shown in this document.]
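Description:
AiP12351 - pAAV-AiE0082h-minRho-SYFP2-10aa-H2B-WPRE3-BGHpA (alias CN2351) is a 5,396 nt AAV transfer plasmid built on a pAAV2 backbone and intended for packaging into recombinant adeno-associated virus for delivery to brain tissue. It is maintained in bacteria through a high-copy ColE1/pUC-type origin and selected with ampicillin via the β-lactamase gene and its native promoter. An f1 phage origin and small remnants of pBR322 bom and rop sequences are also present in the backbone. The expression cassette is flanked by AAV2 inverted terminal repeats, which provide the cis signals for genome replication and encapsidation. The right ITR is annotated in full, whereas the left one is detected only as short fragments, a common outcome when sequencing and annotating these structured repeats.

The payload is an enhancer-driven nuclear reporter. According to the name and catalogue entry, the AiE0082h enhancer sits upstream of a minimal rhodopsin promoter (minRho). Neither element is picked up by the automated annotation, but both presumably occupy the unannotated region between the left ITR and the start of the coding sequence. The minimal promoter is expected to have little activity on its own, so expression should depend on the enhancer, which was designed to direct transgene expression to specific populations of brain cells. The record does not say which populations. The coding region encodes SYFP2, a fast-maturing monomeric yellow fluorescent protein, joined through a 10-amino-acid linker to human histone H2B, which tethers the fluorescence to chromatin and labels nuclei. A shortened WPRE (WPRE3) boosts transcript stability and expression, and a bovine growth hormone polyadenylation signal terminates the message. The construct belongs to a collection of enhancer AAVs developed for genetic access to cortical cell types.
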