Features (pLannotate 1.2.2; 15 found; start..end, strand, type, name):
     12..39      +  repeat_region  AAV2 ITR (fragment): inverted terminal repeat of adeno-associated virus serotype 2 inverted
     68..95      +  repeat_region  AAV2 ITR (fragment): inverted terminal repeat of adeno-associated virus serotype 2 inverted
   1006..1722    +  CDS            SYFP2: SYFP2 is a basic (constitutively fluorescent) yellow fluorescent protein published in 2006, derived from Aequorea victoria. It is reported to be a very rapidly-maturing monomer with moderate acid sensitivity.
   1753..2130    +  CDS            H2B: human histone H2B; HIST1H2BJ
   2170..2327    +  misc_feature   WPRE (fragment): woodchuck hepatitis virus posttranscriptional regulatory element
   2333..2413    +  misc_feature   WPRE (fragment): woodchuck hepatitis virus posttranscriptional regulatory element
   2430..2541    +  polyA_signal   bGH poly(A) signal: bovine growth hormone polyadenylation signal
   2659..2799    +  repeat_region  AAV2 ITR: inverted terminal repeat of adeno-associated virus serotype 2 inverted
   2804..2855    -  misc_feature   bom (fragment): basis of mobility region from pBR322
   2874..3329    +  rep_origin     f1 ori (sequence partly withheld): f1 bacteriophage origin of replication; arrow indicates direction of (+) strand synthesis
   3330..3379    -  misc_feature   bom (fragment): basis of mobility region from pBR322
   3481..3516    -  CDS            rop (fragment): Rop protein, which maintains plasmids at low copy number; rop
   3611..3715    +  promoter       AmpR promoter: bla
   3716..4576    +  CDS            AmpR: β-lactamase; bla; confers resistance to ampicillin, carbenicillin, and related antibiotics
   4747..5335    +  rep_origin     ori: high-copy-number ColE1/pMB1/pBR322/pUC origin of replication
>Addgene plasmid #230208 | AiP12351 - pAAV-AiE0082h-minRho-SYFP2-10aa-H2B-WPRE3-BGHpA (Alias: CN2351) | addgene full sequence | sequence record 473515 | Addgene NGS Result
CCTGCAGGCAGCTGCGCGCTCGCTCGCTCACTGAGGCCGCCCGGGCGTCGGGCGACCTTTGGTCGCCCGG
CCTCAGTGAGCGAGCGAGCGCGCAGAGAGGGAGTGGCCAACTCCATCACTAGGGGTTCCTGCGGCCGCAC
GCGTGGTCCTTTGGCCGGCAGGAGCAGCCTGATTTTAGTGACTCGTTCAGAAGGGAGGTGCAGCTGGAAG
GTTGTGTTTATTAAAGCCCAAGTGACTGGAGGTAAATGCAGGTGTGTTCAGGAAATGTAGCTGGTTCACC
TCTCAGTAGGCACAAGGCCAAAGTCAGCCGACTTGCAGATTGTAATGCCGGTTCTCCCACCCAGAGGTTA
TTTGAGTTCATCCAGCACTGCAGCTGAGCAGAATGCTGCAGTCAGGGTGACACAATGCAAACTGGAGCCA
TGTCCTCAAGGGCATGCCAATCAAACCAACTTTAACCTTCGCTGGTTTGTGGCTGCTGACCTAGAGAGGA
ATTTGTTATATGGCTGAGGTCCTGTCCTACCTAAGCCAGACTCCAGTGCAAAAAAAAATCCTGTCAGATG
CGCCTCTTCTTCTCTGTCTCCATCTCCCTCTCTGCCTCCCGTTTCCCCTTTACTCTTTACTGTTAGTTGG
CCTGGGGTTCCTGGGCTGAAGTGGAGTTTCCTCCTGTCTCCGTGTGTTTGCTGCTCTGGTTTGCTCTTCT
TCCAGGGCCCCTTGGTAAAAGAAGAGCTGCTGACAGGGTAGAGTGGAGGTGGGGAAGTGACCACCAGACT
GGGAGTGATGTAGGTTGTGGTCATCAATGATGTAGGTTGCTGTCACCAGGACACTCAAATCAGCTGTGAC
CAGAGGAGCTCGATTCAGCCGGGAGCTTAGGGAGGGGAGGTCACTTCATAAGGGCTTGGGGGGGGAGTTG
GAGCCACGAGTCGTCCAGCCGGAGCCCCGTGTGGCTGTGCTCCGGCCTCAGAAGCATCCCCGGATCCTTC
GAAGCTAGCGCTACCGGTCGCCACCATGGTGAGCAAGGGCGAGGAGCTGTTCACCGGGGTGGTGCCCATC
CTGGTCGAGCTGGACGGCGACGTAAACGGCCACAAGTTCAGCGTGTCCGGCGAGGGCGAGGGCGATGCCA
CCTACGGCAAGCTGACCCTGAAGCTGATCTGCACCACCGGCAAGCTGCCCGTGCCCTGGCCCACCCTCGT
GACCACCCTGGGCTACGGCGTGCAGTGCTTCGCCCGCTACCCCGACCACATGAAGCAGCACGACTTCTTC
AAGTCCGCCATGCCCGAAGGCTACGTCCAGGAGCGCACCATCTTCTTCAAGGACGACGGCAACTACAAGA
CCCGCGCCGAGGTGAAGTTCGAGGGCGACACCCTGGTGAACCGCATCGAGCTGAAGGGCATCGACTTCAA
GGAGGACGGCAACATCCTGGGGCACAAGCTGGAGTACAACTACAACAGCCACAACGTCTATATCACCGCC
GACAAGCAGAAGAACGGCATCAAGGCCAACTTCAAGATCCGCCACAACATCGAGGACGGCGGCGTGCAGC
TCGCCGACCACTACCAGCAGAACACCCCCATCGGCGACGGCCCCGTGCTGCTGCCCGACAACCACTACCT
GAGCTACCAGTCCAAGCTGAGCAAAGACCCCAACGAGAAGCGCGATCACATGGTCCTGCTGGAGTTCGTG
ACCGCCGCCGGGATCACTCTCGGCATGGACGAGCTGTACAAGTCCGGACTCAGATCTGGAGGCTCCGGAG
GCCCAGAGCCAGCGAAGTCTGCTCCCGCCCCGAAAAAGGGCTCCAAGAAGGCGGTGACTAAGGCGCAGAA
GAAAGGCGGCAAGAAGCGCAAGCGCAGCCGCAAGGAGAGCTATTCCATCTATGTGTATAAGGTTCTGAAG
CAGGTCCACCCTGACACCGGCATTTCGTCCAAGGCCATGGGCATCATGAACTCGTTTGTGAACGACATTT
TCGAGCGCATCGCAGGTGAGGCTTCCCGCCTGGCGCATTACAACAAGCGCTCGACCATCACCTCCAGGGA
GATCCAGACGGCCGTGCGCCTGCTGCTGCCTGGGGAGTTGGCCAAGCACGCCGTGTCCGAGGGTACTAAG
GCCATCACCAAGTACACCAGCGCTAAGTAATGAGTCGACGGCGCGCCCCTGCAGGGAATTCGATATCATA
ATCAACCTCTGGATTACAAAATTTGTGAAAGATTGACTGGTATTCTTAACTATGTTGCTCCTTTTACGCT
ATGTGGATACGCTGCTTTAATGCCTTTGTATCATGCTATTGCTTCCCGTATGGCTTTCATTTTCTCCTCC
TTGTATAAATCCTGGTTAGTTCTTGCCACGGCGGAACTCATCGCCGCCTGCCTTGCCCGCTGCTGGACAG
GGGCTCGGCTGTTGGGCACTGACAATTCCGTGGCTCGAGAGATCTTCGACTGTGCCTTCTAGTTGCCAGC
CATCTGTTGTTTGCCCCTCCCCCGTGCCTTCCTTGACCCTGGAAGGTGCCACTCCCACTGTCCTTTCCTA
ATAAAATGAGGAAATTGCATCGCATTGTCTGAGTAGGTGTCATTCTATTCTGGGGGGTGGGGTGGGGCAG
GACAGCAAGGGGGAGGATTGGGAAGACAATAGCAGGCATGAGATCTCACGTGCGGACCGAGCGGCCGCAG
GAACCCCTAGTGATGGAGTTGGCCACTCCCTCTCTGCGCGCTCGCTCGCTCACTGAGGCCGGGCGACCAA
AGGTCGCCCGACGCCCGGGCTTTGCCCGGGCGGCCTCAGTGAGCGAGCGAGCGCGCAGCTGCCTGCAGGG
GCGCCTGATGCGGTATTTTCTCCTTACGCATCTGTGCGGTATTTCACACCGCATA
[95 nt withheld, positions 2856-2950]
T
[46 nt withheld, positions 2952-2997]
C
[141 nt withheld, positions 2999-3139]
CCTTTGACGTTGGAGTCCACGTTCTTT
[37 nt withheld, positions 3167-3203]
ACTCTATCTCGGGCTATTCTTTTGATTTATAAGGGATTTTGCCGATTTCGGTCTATTGGTTAAAAAATGA
GCTGATTTAACAAAAATTTAACGCGAATTTTAACAAAATATTAACGTTTACAATTTTATGGTGCACTCTC
AGTACAATCTGCTCTGATGCCGCATAGTTAAGCCAGCCCCGACACCCGCCAACACCCGCTGACGCGCCCT
GACGGGCTTGTCTGCTCCCGGCATCCGCTTACAGACAAGCTGTGACCGTCTCCGGGAGCTGCATGTGTCA
GAGGTTTTCACCGTCATCACCGAAACGCGCGAGACGAAAGGGCCTCGTGATACGCCTATTTTTATAGGTT
AATGTCATGATAATAATGGTTTCTTAGACGTCAGGTGGCACTTTTCGGGGAAATGTGCGCGGAACCCCTA
TTTGTTTATTTTTCTAAATACATTCAAATATGTATCCGCTCATGAGACAATAACCCTGATAAATGCTTCA
ATAATATTGAAAAAGGAAGAGTATGAGTATTCAACATTTCCGTGTCGCCCTTATTCCCTTTTTTGCGGCA
TTTTGCCTTCCTGTTTTTGCTCACCCAGAAACGCTGGTGAAAGTAAAAGATGCTGAAGATCAGTTGGGTG
CACGAGTGGGTTACATCGAACTGGATCTCAACAGCGGTAAGATCCTTGAGAGTTTTCGCCCCGAAGAACG
TTTTCCAATGATGAGCACTTTTAAAGTTCTGCTATGTGGCGCGGTATTATCCCGTATTGACGCCGGGCAA
GAGCAACTCGGTCGCCGCATACACTATTCTCAGAATGACTTGGTTGAGTACTCACCAGTCACAGAAAAGC
ATCTTACGGATGGCATGACAGTAAGAGAATTATGCAGTGCTGCCATAACCATGAGTGATAACACTGCGGC
CAACTTACTTCTGACAACGATCGGAGGACCGAAGGAGCTAACCGCTTTTTTGCACAACATGGGGGATCAT
GTAACTCGCCTTGATCGTTGGGAACCGGAGCTGAATGAAGCCATACCAAACGACGAGCGTGACACCACGA
TGCCTGTAGCAATGGCAACAACGTTGCGCAAACTATTAACTGGCGAACTACTTACTCTAGCTTCCCGGCA
ACAATTAATAGACTGGATGGAGGCGGATAAAGTTGCAGGACCACTTCTGCGCTCGGCCCTTCCGGCTGGC
TGGTTTATTGCTGATAAATCTGGAGCCGGTGAGCGTGGGTCTCGCGGTATCATTGCAGCACTGGGGCCAG
ATGGTAAGCCCTCCCGTATCGTAGTTATCTACACGACGGGGAGTCAGGCAACTATGGATGAACGAAATAG
ACAGATCGCTGAGATAGGTGCCTCACTGATTAAGCATTGGTAACTGTCAGACCAAGTTTACTCATATATA
CTTTAGATTGATTTAAAACTTCATTTTTAATTTAAAAGGATCTAGGTGAAGATCCTTTTTGATAATCTCA
TGACCAAAATCCCTTAACGTGAGTTTTCGTTCCACTGAGCGTCAGACCCCGTAGAAAAGATCAAAGGATC
TTCTTGAGATCCTTTTTTTCTGCGCGTAATCTGCTGCTTGCAAACAAAAAAACCACCGCTACCAGCGGTG
GTTTGTTTGCCGGATCAAGAGCTACCAACTCTTTTTCCGAAGGTAACTGGCTTCAGCAGAGCGCAGATAC
CAAATACTGTTCTTCTAGTGTAGCCGTAGTTAGGCCACCACTTCAAGAACTCTGTAGCACCGCCTACATA
CCTCGCTCTGCTAATCCTGTTACCAGTGGCTGCTGCCAGTGGCGATAAGTCGTGTCTTACCGGGTTGGAC
TCAAGACGATAGTTACCGGATAAGGCGCAGCGGTCGGGCTGAACGGGGGGTTCGTGCACACAGCCCAGCT
TGGAGCGAACGACCTACACCGAACTGAGATACCTACAGCGTGAGCTATGAGAAAGCGCCACGCTTCCCGA
AGGGAGAAAGGCGGACAGGTATCCGGTAAGCGGCAGGGTCGGAACAGGAGAGCGCACGAGGGAGCTTCCA
GGGGGAAACGCCTGGTATCTTTATAGTCCTGTCGGGTTTCGCCACCTCTGACTTGAGCGTCGATTTTTGT
GATGCTCGTCAGGGGGGCGGAGCCTATGGAAAAACGCCAGCAACGCGGCCTTTTTACGGTTCCTGGCCTT
TTGCTGGCCTTTTGCTCACATGT
